Addgene plasmid #244501: R989-X58-566
Purpose: Bacterial protein expression of His6-MBP-tev-Hs.KRAS4b(1-169) G12A
Depositing lab: Dominic Esposito. Depositing organization: Frederick National Laboratory.
Backbone
  Vector backbone: pDest-566
  Backbone size w/o insert (bp): 6800
  Vector type: Bacterial Expression
Growth in bacteria
  Bacterial resistance: Ampicillin, 100 μg/mL
  Growth temperature: 37°C
  Growth strain: DH5alpha
  Copy number: High Copy
Gene/Insert
  Gene/Insert name: His6-MBP-tev-Hs.KRAS4b(1-169) G12A
  Species: H. sapiens (human)
  Entrez Gene: KRAS (a.k.a. 'C-K-RAS, C-K-RAS, CFC2, K-RAS2A, K-RAS2B, K-RAS4A, K-RAS4B, K-Ras, K-Ras 2, KI-RAS, KRAS1, KRAS2, NS, NS3, OES, RALD, RASK2, c-Ki-ras, c-Ki-ras2)
  Tag / fusion protein: His6-MBP (N terminal on insert)
  Cloning method: Gateway Cloning
Terms and licenses: Academic/Nonprofit Terms; Industry Terms: Not Available to Industry
How to cite: R989-X58-566 was a gift from Dominic Esposito (Addgene plasmid # 244501 ; http://n2t.net/addgene:244501 ; RRID:Addgene_244501)
