[The description below was written by a language model from this plasmid's Addgene catalogue record and pLannotate feature annotations shown in this document.]
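Description:
R989-X58-566 is a bacterial expression plasmid built by Gateway recombination into the pDest-566 destination backbone, designed to produce human KRAS4b residues 1–169 carrying the G12A substitution as a His6-MBP fusion in E. coli. The sequenced plasmid is about 7.3 kb. It is maintained through a ColE1/pMB1-type origin and selected with ampicillin via the bla gene. The catalogue lists it as high copy, although the annotation also shows the pBR322-derived rop gene and bom region, elements usually associated with copy-number restraint and mobilisation. An f1 origin is also present, along with nonfunctional tetracycline-resistance fragments that are remnants of the parental backbone.

Expression is driven by a T7 promoter followed by a lac operator and the T7 gene 10 ribosome binding site, with a plasmid-borne lacI gene supplying repressor. Transcription therefore depends on a host providing T7 RNA polymerase and is inducible with IPTG. The open reading frame begins with a hexahistidine tag and a signal-sequence-free maltose binding protein that remains cytosolic. It continues through the attB1 recombination scar and a TEV protease recognition site into the K-Ras coding segment, which is followed by attB2. The His6 tag permits metal-affinity capture, MBP commonly improves solubility, and TEV cleavage allows the fusion partner to be removed from the GTPase. Downstream lie rrnB T1/T2 and T7 terminators; a further His-tag-like segment annotated beyond attB2 is presumably backbone sequence outside the intended product. The truncation omits the C-terminal hypervariable region, and codon 12 is a known oncogenic hotspot in KRAS. The record states the purpose only as bacterial protein expression of this mutant.
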