Features (pLannotate 1.2.2; 27 found; start..end, strand, type, name):
      2..20      +  promoter       T7 promoter: promoter for bacteriophage T7 RNA polymerase
     21..45      +  protein_bind   lac operator: The lac repressor binds to the lac operator to inhibit transcription in E. coli. This inhibition can be relieved by adding lactose or isopropyl-β-D-thiogalactopyranoside (IPTG). lac repressor encoded by lacI
     60..82      +  RBS            RBS: efficient ribosome binding site from bacteriophage T7 gene 10 (Olins and Rangwala, 1989)
     99..116     +  CDS            7xHis (fragment): 6xHis affinity tag
    120..1217    +  CDS            MBP: maltose binding protein from E. coli; malE (mutated); This version of the gene does not encode a signal sequence, so MBP will remain in the cytosol.
   1237..1254    +  protein_bind   attB1 (fragment): mutant version of attB; core recombination site for the Gateway® BP reaction BP Clonase™
   1260..1276    +  CDS            TEV site (fragment): tobacco etch virus (TEV) protease recognition and cleavage site
   1281..1787    +  CDS            K-Ras (fragment): human small GTPase proto-oncoprotein
   1795..1812    -  protein_bind   attB2 (fragment): mutant version of attB; core recombination site for the Gateway® BP reaction BP Clonase™
   1912..1929    +  CDS            9xHis (fragment): 9xHis affinity tag
   1976..2091    +  ncRNA          5S rRNA: Accession: RF00001 - 5S ribosomal RNA
   2095..2181    +  terminator     rrnB T1 terminator: Escherichia coli rrnB; transcription terminator T1 from the E. coli rrnB gene
   2273..2300    +  terminator     rrnB T2 terminator: transcription terminator T2 from the E. coli rrnB gene
   2319..2358    +  promoter       AmpR promoter (fragment): bla
   2368..2415    +  terminator     T7 terminator: transcription terminator for bacteriophage T7 RNA polymerase
   2452..2907    +  rep_origin     f1 ori (sequence partly withheld): f1 bacteriophage origin of replication; arrow indicates direction of (+) strand synthesis
   3022..3882    -  CDS            AmpR: β-lactamase; bla; confers resistance to ampicillin, carbenicillin, and related antibiotics
   3883..3975    -  promoter       AmpR promoter: bla
   4056..4644    +  rep_origin     ori: high-copy-number ColE1/pMB1/pBR322/pUC origin of replication
   4830..4969    -  misc_feature   bom: basis of mobility region from pBR322
   5071..5262    -  CDS            rop: Rop protein, which maintains plasmids at low copy number; rop
   5279..5659    +  CDS            YPB1_ECOLX: Protein predicted: Swiss-Prot protein existence level 4. From Escherichia coli.
   5721..5785    -  CDS            TcR (fragment): tetracycline efflux protein; tet; confers resistance to tetracycline
   5800..5821    -  protein_bind   CAP binding site: CAP binding activates transcription in the presence of cAMP. E. coli catabolite activator protein
   5834..6916    -  CDS            lacI: lac repressor; lacI; The lac repressor binds to the lac operator to inhibit transcription in E. coli. This inhibition can be relieved by adding lactose or isopropyl-β-D-thiogalactopyranoside (IPTG).
   6917..6994    -  promoter       lacI promoter: lacI
   7002..7281    -  CDS            TcR (fragment): tetracycline efflux protein; tet; confers resistance to tetracycline
>Addgene plasmid #244501 | R989-X58-566 | addgene full sequence | sequence record 488767 | Addgene NGS Result
TTAATACGACTCACTATAGGGGAATTGTGAGCGGATAACAATTCCCCTCTAGAAATAATTTTGTTTAACT
TTAAGAAGGAGATATACATATGAGATCCCATCACCATCACCATCACGGCAAAATCGAAGAAGGTAAACTG
GTAATCTGGATTAACGGCGATAAAGGCTATAACGGTCTCGCTGAAGTCGGTAAGAAATTCGAGAAAGATA
CCGGAATTAAAGTCACCGTTGAGCATCCGGATAAACTGGAAGAGAAATTCCCACAGGTTGCGGCAACTGG
CGATGGCCCTGACATTATCTTCTGGGCACACGACCGCTTTGGTGGCTACGCTCAATCTGGCCTGTTGGCT
GAAATCACCCCGGACAAAGCGTTCCAGGACAAGCTGTATCCGTTTACCTGGGATGCCGTACGTTACAACG
GCAAGCTGATTGCTTACCCGATCGCTGTTGAAGCGTTATCGCTGATTTATAACAAAGATCTGCTGCCGAA
CCCGCCAAAAACCTGGGAAGAGATCCCGGCGCTGGATAAAGAACTGAAAGCGAAAGGTAAGAGCGCGCTG
ATGTTCAACCTGCAAGAACCGTACTTCACCTGGCCGCTGATTGCTGCTGACGGGGGTTATGCGTTCAAGT
ATGAAAACGGCAAGTACGACATTAAAGACGTGGGCGTGGATAACGCTGGCGCGAAAGCGGGTCTGACCTT
CCTGGTTGACCTGATTAAAAACAAACACATGAATGCAGACACCGATTACTCCATCGCAGAAGCTGCCTTT
AATAAAGGCGAAACAGCGATGACCATCAACGGCCCGTGGGCATGGTCCAACATCGACACCAGCAAAGTGA
ATTATGGTGTAACGGTACTGCCGACCTTCAAGGGTCAACCATCCAAACCGTTCGTTGGCGTGCTGAGCGC
AGGTATTAACGCCGCCAGTCCGAACAAAGAGCTGGCAAAAGAGTTCCTCGAAAACTATCTGCTGACTGAT
GAAGGTCTGGAAGCGGTTAATAAAGACAAACCGCTGGGTGCCGTAGCGCTGAAGTCTTACGAGGAAGAGT
TGGCGAAAGATCCACGTATTGCCGCCACCATGGAAAACGCCCAGAAAGGTGAAATCATGCCGAACATCCC
GCAGATGTCCGCTTTCTGGTATGCCGTGCGTACTGCGGTGATCAACGCCGCCAGCGGTCGTCAGACTGTC
GATGAAGCCCTGAAAGACGCGCAGACTAATTCGGGATCTGATATCACAAGTTTGTACAAAAAAGTTGGCG
AAAACCTGTACTTCCAAGGCATGACTGAATATAAACTTGTGGTAGTTGGAGCTGCTGGCGTAGGCAAGAG
TGCCTTGACGATACAGCTAATTCAGAATCATTTTGTGGACGAATATGATCCAACAATAGAGGATTCCTAC
AGGAAGCAAGTAGTAATTGATGGAGAAACCTGTCTCTTGGATATTCTCGACACAGCAGGTCAAGAGGAGT
ACAGTGCAATGAGGGACCAGTACATGAGGACTGGGGAGGGCTTTCTTTGTGTATTTGCCATAAATAATAC
TAAATCATTTGAAGATATTCACCATTATAGAGAACAAATTAAAAGAGTTAAGGACTCTGAAGATGTACCT
ATGGTCCTAGTAGGAAATAAATGTGATTTGCCTTCTAGAACAGTAGACACAAAACAGGCTCAGGACTTAG
CAAGAAGTTATGGAATTCCTTTTATTGAAACATCAGCAAAGACAAGACAGGGTGTTGATGATGCCTTCTA
TACATTAGTTCGAGAAATTCGAAAACATAAAGAAAAGTAATCAACTTTCTTGTACAAAGTGGTGATATCG
CTAGCTAGATAGCTAGAAGCTTGCGGCCGCACAGCTGTATACACGTGCAAGCCAGCCAGAACTCGCTCCT
GAAGACCCAGAGGATCTCGAGCACCACCACCACCACCACTAATGTTAATTAAGTTGGGCGTTCCTAGGCT
GATAAAACAGAATTTGCCTGGCGGCAGTAGCGCGGTGGTCCCACCTGACCCCATGCCGAACTCAGAAGTG
AAACGCCGTAGCGCCGATGGTAGTGTGGGGTCTCCCCATGCGAGAGTAGGGAACTGCCAGGCATCAAATA
AAACGAAAGGCTCAGTCGAAAGACTGGGCCTTTCGTTTTATCTGTTGTTTGTCGGTGAACGCTCTCCTGA
GTAGGACAAATCCGCCGGGAGCGGATTTGAACGTTGCGAAGCAACGGCCCGGAGGGTGGCGGGCAGGACG
CCCGCCATAAACTGCCAGGCATCAAATTAAGCAGAAGGCCATCCTGACGGATGGCCTTTTTGCGTTTCTA
CAAACTCTTTTGTTTATTTTTCTAAATACATTCAAATATGTATCCGCTGAGCAATAACTAGCATAACCCC
TTGGGGCCTCTAAACGGGTCTTGAGGGGTTTTTTGCTGAAAGGAGGAACTATATCCGGATTGGCGAATGG
G
[124 nt withheld, positions 2452-2575]
C
[91 nt withheld, positions 2577-2667]
A
[49 nt withheld, positions 2669-2717]
CCTTTGACGTTGGAGTCCACGTTCTTT
[37 nt withheld, positions 2745-2781]
ACCCTATCTCGGTCTATTCTTTTGATTTATAAGGGATTTTGCCGATTTCGGCCTATTGGTTAAAAAATGA
GCTGATTTAACAAAAATTTAACGCGAATTTTAACAAAATATTAACGTTTACAATTTCTGGCGGCACGATG
GCATGAGATTATCAAAAAGGATCTTCACCTAGATCCTTTTAAATTAAAAATGAAGTTTTAAATCAATCTA
AAGTATATATGAGTAAACTTGGTCTGACAGTTACCAATGCTTAATCAGTGAGGCACCTATCTCAGCGATC
TGTCTATTTCGTTCATCCATAGTTGCCTGACTCCCCGTCGTGTAGATAACTACGATACGGGAGGGCTTAC
CATCTGGCCCCAGTGCTGCAATGATACCGCGAGACCCACGCTCACCGGCTCCAGATTTATCAGCAATAAA
CCAGCCAGCCGGAAGGGCCGAGCGCAGAAGTGGTCCTGCAACTTTATCCGCCTCCATCCAGTCTATTAAT
TGTTGCCGGGAAGCTAGAGTAAGTAGTTCGCCAGTTAATAGTTTGCGCAACGTTGTTGCCATTGCTACAG
GCATCGTGGTGTCACGCTCGTCGTTTGGTATGGCTTCATTCAGCTCCGGTTCCCAACGATCAAGGCGAGT
TACATGATCCCCCATGTTGTGCAAAAAAGCGGTTAGCTCCTTCGGTCCTCCGATCGTTGTCAGAAGTAAG
TTGGCCGCAGTGTTATCACTCATGGTTATGGCAGCACTGCATAATTCTCTTACTGTCATGCCATCCGTAA
GATGCTTTTCTGTGACTGGTGAGTACTCAACCAAGTCATTCTGAGAATAGTGTATGCGGCGACCGAGTTG
CTCTTGCCCGGCGTCAATACGGGATAATACCGCGCCACATAGCAGAACTTTAAAAGTGCTCATCATTGGA
AAACGTTCTTCGGGGCGAAAACTCTCAAGGATCTTACCGCTGTTGAGATCCAGTTCGATGTAACCCACTC
GTGCACCCAACTGATCTTCAGCATCTTTTACTTTCACCAGCGTTTCTGGGTGAGCAAAAACAGGAAGGCA
AAATGCCGCAAAAAAGGGAATAAGGGCGACACGGAAATGTTGAATACTCATACTCTTCCTTTTTCAATCA
TGATTGAAGCATTTATCAGGGTTATTGTCTCATGAGCGGATACATATTTGAATGTATTTAGAAAAATAAA
CAAATAGGTCATGACCAAAATCCCTTAACGTGAGTTTTCGTTCCACTGAGCGTCAGACCCCGTAGAAAAG
ATCAAAGGATCTTCTTGAGATCCTTTTTTTCTGCGCGTAATCTGCTGCTTGCAAACAAAAAAACCACCGC
TACCAGCGGTGGTTTGTTTGCCGGATCAAGAGCTACCAACTCTTTTTCCGAAGGTAACTGGCTTCAGCAG
AGCGCAGATACCAAATACTGTCCTTCTAGTGTAGCCGTAGTTAGGCCACCACTTCAAGAACTCTGTAGCA
CCGCCTACATACCTCGCTCTGCTAATCCTGTTACCAGTGGCTGCTGCCAGTGGCGATAAGTCGTGTCTTA
CCGGGTTGGACTCAAGACGATAGTTACCGGATAAGGCGCAGCGGTCGGGCTGAACGGGGGGTTCGTGCAC
ACAGCCCAGCTTGGAGCGAACGACCTACACCGAACTGAGATACCTACAGCGTGAGCTATGAGAAAGCGCC
ACGCTTCCCGAAGGGAGAAAGGCGGACAGGTATCCGGTAAGCGGCAGGGTCGGAACAGGAGAGCGCACGA
GGGAGCTTCCAGGGGGAAACGCCTGGTATCTTTATAGTCCTGTCGGGTTTCGCCACCTCTGACTTGAGCG
TCGATTTTTGTGATGCTCGTCAGGGGGGCGGAGCCTATGGAAAAACGCCAGCAACGCGGCCTTTTTACGG
TTCCTGGCCTTTTGCTGGCCTTTTGCTCACATGTTCTTTCCTGCGTTATCCCCTGATTCTGTGGATAACC
GTATTACCGCCTTTGAGTGAGCTGATACCGCTCGCCGCAGCCGAACGACCGAGCGCAGCGAGTCAGTGAG
CGAGGAAGCGGAAGAGCGCCTGATGCGGTATTTTCTCCTTACGCATCTGTGCGGTATTTCACACCGCAAT
GGTGCACTCTCAGTACAATCTGCTCTGATGCCGCATAGTTAAGCCAGTATACACTCCGCTATCGCTACGT
GACTGGGTCATGGCTGCGCCCCGACACCCGCCAACACCCGCTGACGCGCCCTGACGGGCTTGTCTGCTCC
CGGCATCCGCTTACAGACAAGCTGTGACCGTCTCCGGGAGCTGCATGTGTCAGAGGTTTTCACCGTCATC
ACCGAAACGCGCGAGGCAGCTGCGGTAAAGCTCATCAGCGTGGTCGTGAAGCGATTCACAGATGTCTGCC
TGTTCATCCGCGTCCAGCTCGTTGAGTTTCTCCAGAAGCGTTAATGTCTGGCTTCTGATAAAGCGGGCCA
TGTTAAGGGCGGTTTTTTCCTGTTTGGTCACTGATGCCTCCGTGTAAGGGGGATTTCTGTTCATGGGGGT
AATGATACCGATGAAACGAGAGAGGATGCTCACGATACGGGTTACTGATGATGAACATGCCCGGTTACTG
GAACGTTGTGAGGGTAAACAACTGGCGGTATGGATGCGGCGGGACCAGAGAAAAATCACTCAGGGTCAAT
GCCAGCGCTTCGTTAATACAGATGTAGGTGTTCCACAGGGTAGCCAGCAGCATCCTGCGATGCAGATCCG
GAACATAATGGTGCAGGGCGCTGACTTCCGCGTTTCCAGACTTTACGAAACACGGAAACCGAAGACCATT
CATGTTGTTGCTCAGGTCGCAGACGTTTTGCAGCAGCAGTCGCTTCACGTTCGCTCGCGTATCGGTGATT
CATTCTGCTAACCAGTAAGGCAACCCCGCCAGCCTAGCCGGGTCCTCAACGACAGGAGCACGATCATGCT
AGTCATGCCCCGCGCCCACCGGAAGGAGCTGACTGGGTTGAAGGCTCTCAAGGGCATCGGTCGAGATCCC
GGTGCCTAATGAGTGAGCTAACTTACATTAATTGCGTTGCGCTCACTGCCCGCTTTCCAGTCGGGAAACC
TGTCGTGCCAGCTGCATTAATGAATCGGCCAACGCGCGGGGAGAGGCGGTTTGCGTATTGGGCGCCAGGG
TGGTTTTTCTTTTCACCAGTGAGACGGGCAACAGCTGATTGCCCTTCACCGCCTGGCCCTGAGAGAGTTG
CAGCAAGCGGTCCACGCTGGTTTGCCCCAGCAGGCGAAAATCCTGTTTGATGGTGGTTAACGGCGGGATA
TAACATGAGCTGTCTTCGGTATCGTCGTATCCCACTACCGAGATGTCCGCACCAACGCGCAGCCCGGACT
CGGTAATGGCGCGCATTGCGCCCAGCGCCATCTGATCGTTGGCAACCAGCATCGCAGTGGGAACGATGCC
CTCATTCAGCATTTGCATGGTTTGTTGAAAACCGGACATGGCACTCCAGTCGCCTTCCCGTTCCGCTATC
GGCTGAATTTGATTGCGAGTGAGATATTTATGCCAGCCAGCCAGACGCAGACGCGCCGAGACAGAACTTA
ATGGGCCCGCTAACAGCGCGATTTGCTGGTGACCCAATGCGACCAGATGCTCCACGCCCAGTCGCGTACC
GTCTTCATGGGAGAAAATAATACTGTTGATGGGTGTCTGGTCAGAGACATCAAGAAATAACGCCGGAACA
TTAGTGCAGGCAGCTTCCACAGCAATGGCATCCTGGTCATCCAGCGGATAGTTAATGATCAGCCCACTGA
CGCGTTGCGCGAGAAGATTGTGCACCGCCGCTTTACAGGCTTCGACGCCGCTTCGTTCTACCATCGACAC
CACCACGCTGGCACCCAGTTGATCGGCGCGAGATTTAATCGCCGCGACAATTTGCGACGGCGCGTGCAGG
GCCAGACTGGAGGTGGCAACGCCAATCAGCAACGACTGTTTGCCCGCCAGTTGTTGTGCCACGCGGTTGG
GAATGTAATTCAGCTCCGCCATCGCCGCTTCCACTTTTTCCCGCGTTTTCGCAGAAACGTGGCTGGCCTG
GTTCACCACGCGGGAAACGGTCTGATAAGAGACACCGGCATACTCTGCGACATCGTATAACGTTACTGGT
TTCACATTCACCACCCTGAATTGACTCTCTTCCGGGCGCTATCATGCCATACCGCGAAAGGTTTTGCGCC
ATTCGATGGTGTCCGGGATCTCGACGCTCTCCCTTATGCGACTCCTGCATTAGGAAGCAGCCCAGTAGTA
GGTTGAGGCCGTTGAGCACCGCCGCCGCAAGGAATGGTGCATGCAAGGAGATGGCGCCCAACAGTCCCCC
GGCCACGGGGCCTGCCACCATACCCACGCCGAAACAAGCGCTCATGAGCCCGAAGTGGCGAGCCCGATCT
TCCCCATCGGTGATGTCGGCGATATAGGCGCCAGCAACCGCACCTGTGGCGCCGGTGATGCCGGCCACGA
TGCGTCCGGCGTAGAGGATCGAGATCGATCTCGATCCCGCGAAA
